Addgene plasmid #65453: AAV pTRE-FSF-FLEX-EGFP-WPRE-bGHpA
Purpose: Can be used to generate AAV virus that will express EGFP from the tetO promoter under intersectional control by Flp and Cre recombinases
Depositing lab: Hongkui Zeng. Depositing organization: Allen Institute. Publication: Transgenic mice for intersectional targeting of neural sensors and effectors with high specificity and performance. Madisen L, Garner AR, Shimaoka D, Chuong AS, Klapoetke NC, Li L, van der Bourg A, Niino Y, Egolf L, Monetti C, Gu H, Mills M, Cheng A, Tasic B, Nguyen TN, Sunkin SM, Benucci A, Nagy A, Miyawaki A, Helmchen F, Empson RM, Knopfel T, Boyden ES, Reid RC, Carandini M, Zeng H. Neuron. 2015 Mar 4;85(5):942-58. doi: 10.1016/j.neuron.2015.02.022. PubMed 25741722.
Backbone
  Vector backbone: pAAV-MCS
  Backbone manufacturer: Stratagene
  Modifications to backbone: A fragment containing the tetO promoter-a (Frt-Stop-Frt) cassette-FLEX-EGFP-WPRE-bGHpA was swapped in to replace the CMV promoter-MCS-hGHpA sequence. Total insert size including the two ITRs is 3735 bp.
  Vector type: AAV
Growth in bacteria
  Bacterial resistance: Ampicillin, 100 μg/mL
  Growth temperature: 30°C
  Growth strain: Stbl2
  Copy number: Unknown
Gene/Insert
  Gene/Insert name: EGFP
  Insert size (bp): 720
  Promoter: tetO
  Cloning method: Restriction Enzyme; 5′ cloning site Not1 (not destroyed); 3′ cloning site Not1 (not destroyed)
  Sequencing primers: 5′ none; 3′ none
Terms and licenses: Academic/Nonprofit Terms; Industry Terms: Not Available to Industry
How to cite: AAV pTRE-FSF-FLEX-EGFP-WPRE-bGHpA was a gift from Hongkui Zeng (Addgene plasmid # 65453 ; http://n2t.net/addgene:65453 ; RRID:Addgene_65453) For viral preps, please replace (Addgene plasmid # 65453) in the above sentence with: (Addgene viral prep # 65453-AAV1)
