[The description below was written by a language model from this plasmid's Addgene catalogue record and pLannotate feature annotations shown in this document.]
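Description:
AAV pTRE-FSF-FLEX-EGFP-WPRE-bGHpA is an adeno-associated virus transfer plasmid built on the pAAV-MCS backbone, in which the original CMV promoter, cloning site and hGH polyadenylation region were replaced by a triple-gated EGFP reporter cassette. The plasmid sequence is 6,320 nt, and the region to be packaged, including both AAV2 inverted terminal repeats, is recorded as 3,735 bp. The right ITR is annotated in full, whereas the left one is detected only as short fragments. In bacteria the plasmid is maintained through a high-copy ColE1/pUC-type origin and selected with ampicillin via the bla gene. An f1 phage origin is also present in the backbone.

Expression is driven by a tetracycline-responsive promoter consisting of seven tetO operator copies upstream of a minimal CMV promoter, so transcription requires a tetracycline-controlled transactivator supplied separately. Downstream lies a stop cassette flanked by two minimal FRT sites and containing several polyadenylation signals (synthetic, hGH and HSV TK), which terminates transcripts until Flp recombinase excises it. Next comes a FLEX switch: the 720 bp EGFP coding sequence sits in antisense orientation between opposing pairs of loxP and lox2272 sites, so Cre recombinase inverts it into the sense orientation and then locks it there by removing one site of each pair. A WPRE enhances transcript stability and expression, and a bGH polyadenylation signal ends the message.

EGFP is therefore produced only in cells that contain the transactivator, Flp and Cre together. The construct is intended for generating AAV that provides intersectional labelling of genetically defined cell populations.
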