Features (pLannotate 1.2.2; 28 found; start..end, strand, type, name):
     12..39      +  repeat_region  AAV2 ITR (fragment): inverted terminal repeat of adeno-associated virus serotype 2 inverted
     68..95      +  repeat_region  AAV2 ITR (fragment): inverted terminal repeat of adeno-associated virus serotype 2 inverted
    228..273     -  promoter       TRE3GV promoter (fragment): 3rd-generation Tet-responsive promoter that can be activated by binding of Tet-On® 3G, optimized for retroviral and lentiviral vectors
    287..557     +  protein_bind   tetracycline response element: contains seven copies of the tetracycline operator tetO tetracycline repressor TetR
    568..585     +  misc_feature   MCS (fragment): pUC18/19 multiple cloning site
    590..628     +  promoter       minimal CMV promoter: human cytomegalovirus (CMV) immediate early promoter
    722..745     +  misc_feature   MCS (fragment): pUC18/19 multiple cloning site
    750..783     +  protein_bind   FRT (minimal): supports FLP-mediated excision but not integration (Turan and Bode, 2011) FLP recombinase from the Saccharomyces cerevisiae 2μ plasmid
    829..877     +  polyA_signal   poly(A) signal: synthetic polyadenylation signal
    886..1362    +  polyA_signal   hGH poly(A) signal: human growth hormone polyadenylation signal
   1441..1489    +  polyA_signal   HSV TK poly(A) signal: herpes simplex virus thymidine kinase polyadenylation signal (Cole and Stacy, 1985)
   1580..1596    -  polyA_signal   bGH poly(A) signal (fragment): bovine growth hormone polyadenylation signal
   1649..1682    +  protein_bind   FRT (minimal): supports FLP-mediated excision but not integration (Turan and Bode, 2011) FLP recombinase from the Saccharomyces cerevisiae 2μ plasmid
   1693..1726    +  protein_bind   loxP: Cre-mediated recombination occurs in the 8-bp core sequence (GCATACAT). Cre recombinase
   1737..1770    +  protein_bind   lox2272: Cre-mediated recombination occurs in the 8-bp core sequence (GGATACTT). lox2272 sites are compatible with each other, but incompatible with loxP or loxN sites (Lee and Saito, 1988). Cre recombinase
   1826..2545    -  CDS            EGFP: the original enhanced GFP (Yang et al., 1996) mammalian codon-optimized
   2623..2656    -  protein_bind   loxP: Cre-mediated recombination occurs in the 8-bp core sequence (GCATACAT). Cre recombinase
   2667..2700    -  protein_bind   lox2272: Cre-mediated recombination occurs in the 8-bp core sequence (GGATACTT). lox2272 sites are compatible with each other, but incompatible with loxP or loxN sites (Lee and Saito, 1988). Cre recombinase
   2724..3312    +  misc_feature   WPRE: woodchuck hepatitis virus posttranscriptional regulatory element
   3353..3560    +  polyA_signal   bGH poly(A) signal: bovine growth hormone polyadenylation signal
   3583..3723    +  repeat_region  AAV2 ITR: inverted terminal repeat of adeno-associated virus serotype 2 inverted
   3728..3779    -  misc_feature   bom (fragment): basis of mobility region from pBR322
   3798..4253    +  rep_origin     f1 ori (sequence partly withheld): f1 bacteriophage origin of replication; arrow indicates direction of (+) strand synthesis
   4254..4303    -  misc_feature   bom (fragment): basis of mobility region from pBR322
   4405..4440    -  CDS            rop (fragment): Rop protein, which maintains plasmids at low copy number; rop
   4535..4639    +  promoter       AmpR promoter: bla
   4640..5500    +  CDS            AmpR: β-lactamase; bla; confers resistance to ampicillin, carbenicillin, and related antibiotics
   5671..6259    +  rep_origin     ori: high-copy-number ColE1/pMB1/pBR322/pUC origin of replication
>Addgene plasmid #65453 | AAV pTRE-FSF-FLEX-EGFP-WPRE-bGHpA | addgene full sequence | sequence record 298867 | d181936
CCTGCAGGCAGCTGCGCGCTCGCTCGCTCACTGAGGCCGCCCGGGCGTCGGGCGACCTTTGGTCGCCCGG
CCTCAGTGAGCGAGCGAGCGCGCAGAGAGGGAGTGGCCAACTCCATCACTAGGGGTTCCTGCGGCCGCAC
GCGAAACAATTCTGCAGGAATTCGGGGCCGCGGAGGCTGGATCGGTCCCGGTGTCTTCTATGGAGGTCAA
AACAGCGTGGATGGCGTCTCCAGGCGATCTGACGGTTCACTAAACGAGCTCTGCTTATATAGGTCGAGTT
TACCACTCCCTATCAGTGATAGAGAAAAGTGAAAGTCGAGTTTACCACTCCCTATCAGTGATAGAGAAAA
GTGAAAGTCGAGTTTACCACTCCCTATCAGTGATAGAGAAAAGTGAAAGTCGAGTTTACCACTCCCTATC
AGTGATAGAGAAAAGTGAAAGTCGAGTTTACCACTCCCTATCAGTGATAGAGAAAAGTGAAAGTCGAGTT
TACCACTCCCTATCAGTGATAGAGAAAAGTGAAAGTCGAGTTTACCACTCCCTATCAGTGATAGAGAAAA
GTGAAAGTCGAGCTCGGTACCCGGGTCGAGGTAGGCGTGTACGGTGGGAGGCCTATATAAGCAGAGCTCG
TTTAGTGAACCGTCAGATCGCCTGGAGACGCCATCCACGCTGTTTTGACCTCCATAGAAGACACCGGGAC
CGATCCAGCCTCCGCGGCCCCGAATTCGAGCTCGGTACCCGGGGACGAAGAAGTTCCTATTCTCTAGAAA
GTATAGGAACTTCCCTCAGCACCATGGCTAGCGGCAGCCTCGGAGTTTGAATAGATAGAATAAAATATCT
TTATTTTCATTCCATCTGTGTGTTGGTTTTTTGTGTGAGATCTACGGGTGGCATCCCTGTGACCCCTCCC
CAGTGCCTCTCCTGGCCCTGGAAGTTGCCACTCCAGTGCCCACCAGCCTTGTCCTAATAAAATTAAGTTG
CATCATTTTGTCTGACTAGGTGTCCTTCTATAATATTATGGGGTGGAGGGGGGTGGTATGGAGCAAGGGG
CAAGTTGGGAAGACAACCTGTAGGGCCTGCGGGGTCTATTGGGAACCAAGCTGGAGTGCAGTGGCACAAT
CTTGGCTCACTGCAATCTCCGCCTCCTGGGTTCAAGCGATTCTCCTGCCTCAGGCTCCCGAGTTGTTGGG
ATTCCAGGCATGCATGACCAGGCTCAGCTAATTTTTGTTTTTTTGGTAGAGACGGGGTTTCACCATATTG
GCCAGGCTGGTCTCCAACTCCTAATCTCAGGTGATCTACCCACCTTGGCCTCCCAAATTGCTGGGATTAC
AGGCGTGAACCACTGCTCCCTTCCCTGTCCTTCTGCCTCAGCTAATTGAGTAGGGGGGAGGCTAACTGAA
ACACGGAAGGAGACAATACCGGAAGGAACCCGCGCTATGACGGCAATAAAAAGACAGAATAAAACGCACG
GGTGTTGGGTCGTTTGTTCATAAACGCGGGGTTCGGTCCCAGGGCTGGCACTCTGTCGATACCCCACCGA
GACCCCATTGGGGCCAATACGCCCGCGTTTCTTCCTTTTCCCCACCCCACCCCCCAAGTTCGGGTGAAGG
CCCAGGGCTCGCAGCCAACGTCGGGGCGGCAGGCCGTGGAAGTTCCTATTCTCTAGAAAGTATAGGAACT
TCCTCGACGTCGATAACTTCGTATAGCATACATTATACGAAGTTATCCGAATCGCAATAACTTCGTATAG
GATACTTTATACGAAGTTATTTGGCGCGCCAAATTTAAATAACGCAACGTACCTTCGAGGGGGCCCAAGG
AATTCTTACTTGTACAGCTCGTCCATGCCGAGAGTGATCCCGGCGGCGGTCACGAACTCCAGCAGGACCA
TGTGATCGCGCTTCTCGTTGGGGTCTTTGCTCAGGGCGGACTGGGTGCTCAGGTAGTGGTTGTCGGGCAG
CAGCACGGGGCCGTCGCCGATGGGGGTGTTCTGCTGGTAGTGGTCGGCGAGCTGCACGCTGCCGTCCTCG
ATGTTGTGGCGGATCTTGAAGTTCACCTTGATGCCGTTCTTCTGCTTGTCGGCCATGATATAGACGTTGT
GGCTGTTGTAGTTGTACTCCAGCTTGTGCCCCAGGATGTTGCCGTCCTCCTTGAAGTCGATGCCCTTCAG
CTCGATGCGGTTCACCAGGGTGTCGCCCTCGAACTTCACCTCGGCGCGGGTCTTGTAGTTGCCGTCGTCC
TTGAAGAAGATGGTGCGCTCCTGGACGTAGCCTTCGGGCATGGCGGACTTGAAGAAGTCGTGCTGCTTCA
TGTGGTCGGGGTAGCGGCTGAAGCACTGCACGCCGTAGGTCAGGGTGGTCACGAGGGTGGGCCAGGGCAC
GGGCAGCTTGCCGGTGGTGCAGATGAACTTCAGGGTCAGCTTGCCGTAGGTGGCATCGCCCTCGCCCTCG
CCGGACACGCTGAACTTGTGGCCGTTTACGTCGCCGTCCAGCTCGACCAGGATGGGCACCACCCCGGTGA
ACAGCTCCTCGCCCTTGCTCACCATGGTGGCGAATTCCCCCAAGCTTGGAACGTACTAACCTTGATAGCT
AGCTAGTTGGCGCGCCAACCTGGCCGGCCTTGATAACTTCGTATAATGTATGCTATACGAAGTTATCCGA
ATCGCAATAACTTCGTATAAAGTATCCTATACGAAGTTATCGAAGATCATCAAGCTTATCGATAATCAAC
CTCTGGATTACAAAATTTGTGAAAGATTGACTGGTATTCTTAACTATGTTGCTCCTTTTACGCTATGTGG
ATACGCTGCTTTAATGCCTTTGTATCATGCTATTGCTTCCCGTATGGCTTTCATTTTCTCCTCCTTGTAT
AAATCCTGGTTGCTGTCTCTTTATGAGGAGTTGTGGCCCGTTGTCAGGCAACGTGGCGTGGTGTGCACTG
TGTTTGCTGACGCAACCCCCACTGGTTGGGGCATTGCCACCACCTGTCAGCTCCTTTCCGGGACTTTCGC
TTTCCCCCTCCCTATTGCCACGGCGGAACTCATCGCCGCCTGCCTTGCCCGCTGCTGGACAGGGGCTCGG
CTGTTGGGCACTGACAATTCCGTGGTGTTGTCGGGGAAATCATCGTCCTTTCCTTGGCTGCTCGCCTATG
TTGCCACCTGGATTCTGCGCGGGACGTCCTTCTGCTACGTCCCTTCGGCCCTCAATCCAGCGGACCTTCC
TTCCCGCGGCCTGCTGCCGGCTCTGCGGCCTCTTCCGCGTCTTCGCCTTCGCCCTCAGACGAGTCGGATC
TCCCTTTGGGCCGCCTCCCCGCATCGATACCGAGCGCTGCTCGAGAGATCGATCTGCCTCGACTGTGCCT
TCTAGTTGCCAGCCATCTGTTGTTTGCCCCTCCCCCGTGCCTTCCTTGACCCTGGAAGGTGCCACTCCCA
CTGTCCTTTCCTAATAAAATGAGGAAATTGCATCGCATTGTCTGAGTAGGTGTCATTCTATTCTGGGGGG
TGGGGTGGGGCAGGACAGCAAGGGGGAGGATTGGGAAGACAATAGCAGGCATGCTGGGGACACGTGCGGA
CCGAGCGGCCGCAGGAACCCCTAGTGATGGAGTTGGCCACTCCCTCTCTGCGCGCTCGCTCGCTCACTGA
GGCCGGGCGACCAAAGGTCGCCCGACGCCCGGGCTTTGCCCGGGCGGCCTCAGTGAGCGAGCGAGCGCGC
AGCTGCCTGCAGGGGCGCCTGATGCGGTATTTTCTCCTTACGCATCTGTGCGGTATTTCACACCGCATA
[95 nt withheld, positions 3780-3874]
T
[46 nt withheld, positions 3876-3921]
C
[141 nt withheld, positions 3923-4063]
CCTTTGACGTTGGAGTCCACGTTCTTT
[37 nt withheld, positions 4091-4127]
ACTCTATCTCGGGCTATTCTTTTGATTTATAAGGGATTTTGCCGATTTCGGTCTATTGGTTAAAAAATGA
GCTGATTTAACAAAAATTTAACGCGAATTTTAACAAAATATTAACGTTTACAATTTTATGGTGCACTCTC
AGTACAATCTGCTCTGATGCCGCATAGTTAAGCCAGCCCCGACACCCGCCAACACCCGCTGACGCGCCCT
GACGGGCTTGTCTGCTCCCGGCATCCGCTTACAGACAAGCTGTGACCGTCTCCGGGAGCTGCATGTGTCA
GAGGTTTTCACCGTCATCACCGAAACGCGCGAGACGAAAGGGCCTCGTGATACGCCTATTTTTATAGGTT
AATGTCATGATAATAATGGTTTCTTAGACGTCAGGTGGCACTTTTCGGGGAAATGTGCGCGGAACCCCTA
TTTGTTTATTTTTCTAAATACATTCAAATATGTATCCGCTCATGAGACAATAACCCTGATAAATGCTTCA
ATAATATTGAAAAAGGAAGAGTATGAGTATTCAACATTTCCGTGTCGCCCTTATTCCCTTTTTTGCGGCA
TTTTGCCTTCCTGTTTTTGCTCACCCAGAAACGCTGGTGAAAGTAAAAGATGCTGAAGATCAGTTGGGTG
CACGAGTGGGTTACATCGAACTGGATCTCAACAGCGGTAAGATCCTTGAGAGTTTTCGCCCCGAAGAACG
TTTTCCAATGATGAGCACTTTTAAAGTTCTGCTATGTGGCGCGGTATTATCCCGTATTGACGCCGGGCAA
GAGCAACTCGGTCGCCGCATACACTATTCTCAGAATGACTTGGTTGAGTACTCACCAGTCACAGAAAAGC
ATCTTACGGATGGCATGACAGTAAGAGAATTATGCAGTGCTGCCATAACCATGAGTGATAACACTGCGGC
CAACTTACTTCTGACAACGATCGGAGGACCGAAGGAGCTAACCGCTTTTTTGCACAACATGGGGGATCAT
GTAACTCGCCTTGATCGTTGGGAACCGGAGCTGAATGAAGCCATACCAAACGACGAGCGTGACACCACGA
TGCCTGTAGCAATGGCAACAACGTTGCGCAAACTATTAACTGGCGAACTACTTACTCTAGCTTCCCGGCA
ACAATTAATAGACTGGATGGAGGCGGATAAAGTTGCAGGACCACTTCTGCGCTCGGCCCTTCCGGCTGGC
TGGTTTATTGCTGATAAATCTGGAGCCGGTGAGCGTGGGTCTCGCGGTATCATTGCAGCACTGGGGCCAG
ATGGTAAGCCCTCCCGTATCGTAGTTATCTACACGACGGGGAGTCAGGCAACTATGGATGAACGAAATAG
ACAGATCGCTGAGATAGGTGCCTCACTGATTAAGCATTGGTAACTGTCAGACCAAGTTTACTCATATATA
CTTTAGATTGATTTAAAACTTCATTTTTAATTTAAAAGGATCTAGGTGAAGATCCTTTTTGATAATCTCA
TGACCAAAATCCCTTAACGTGAGTTTTCGTTCCACTGAGCGTCAGACCCCGTAGAAAAGATCAAAGGATC
TTCTTGAGATCCTTTTTTTCTGCGCGTAATCTGCTGCTTGCAAACAAAAAAACCACCGCTACCAGCGGTG
GTTTGTTTGCCGGATCAAGAGCTACCAACTCTTTTTCCGAAGGTAACTGGCTTCAGCAGAGCGCAGATAC
CAAATACTGTTCTTCTAGTGTAGCCGTAGTTAGGCCACCACTTCAAGAACTCTGTAGCACCGCCTACATA
CCTCGCTCTGCTAATCCTGTTACCAGTGGCTGCTGCCAGTGGCGATAAGTCGTGTCTTACCGGGTTGGAC
TCAAGACGATAGTTACCGGATAAGGCGCAGCGGTCGGGCTGAACGGGGGGTTCGTGCACACAGCCCAGCT
TGGAGCGAACGACCTACACCGAACTGAGATACCTACAGCGTGAGCTATGAGAAAGCGCCACGCTTCCCGA
AGGGAGAAAGGCGGACAGGTATCCGGTAAGCGGCAGGGTCGGAACAGGAGAGCGCACGAGGGAGCTTCCA
GGGGGAAACGCCTGGTATCTTTATAGTCCTGTCGGGTTTCGCCACCTCTGACTTGAGCGTCGATTTTTGT
GATGCTCGTCAGGGGGGCGGAGCCTATGGAAAAACGCCAGCAACGCGGCCTTTTTACGGTTCCTGGCCTT
TTGCTGGCCTTTTGCTCACATGT
