>Addgene plasmid #65453 | AAV pTRE-FSF-FLEX-EGFP-WPRE-bGHpA | addgene partial sequence | sequence record 136044 | EGFP-C 5'-CATGGTCCTGCTGGAGTTCGTG-3'
GTAAGAATTCCTTGGGCCCCCTCGAAGGTACGTTGCGTTATTTAAATTTGGCGCGCCAAATAACTTCGTA
TAAAGTATCCTATACGAAGTTATTGCGATTCGGATAACTTCGTATAATGTATGCTATACGAAGTTATCGA
CGTCGAGGAAGTTCCTATACTTTCTAGAGAATAGGAACTTCCACGGCCTGCCGCCCCGACGTTGGCTGCG
AGCCCTGGGCCTTCACCCGAACTTGGGGGGTGGGGTGGGGAAAAGGAAGAAACGCGGGCGTATTGGCCCC
AATGGGGTCTCGGTGGGGTATCGACAGAGTGCCAGCCCTGGGACCGAACCCCGCGTTTATGAACAAACGA
CCCAACACCCGTGCGTTTTATTCTGTCTTTTTATTGCCGTCATAGCGCGGGTTCCTTCCGGTATTGTCTC
CTTCCGTGTTTCAGTTAGCCTCCCCCCTACTCAATTAGCTGAGGCAGAAGGACAGGGAAGGGAGCAGTGG
TTCACGCCTGTAATCCCAGCAATTTGGGAGGCCAAGGTGGGTAGATCACCTGAGATTAGGAGTTGGAGAC
CAGCCTGGCCAATATGGTGAAACCCCGTCTCTACCAAAAAAACAAAAATTAGCTGAGCCTGGTCATGCAT
GCCTGGAATCCCAACAACTCGGGAGCCTGAGGCAGGAGAATCGCTTGAACCCAGGAGG
