>Addgene plasmid #65453 | AAV pTRE-FSF-FLEX-EGFP-WPRE-bGHpA | addgene partial sequence | sequence record 136045 | WPRE-R 5'-CATAGCGTAAAAGGAGCAACA-3'
ATCCAGAGGTTGATTATCGATAAGCTTGATGATCTTCGATAACTTCGTATAGGATACTTTATACGAAGTT
ATTGCGATTCGGATAACTTCGTATAGCATACATTATACGAAGTTATCAAGGCCGGCCAGGTTGGCGCGCC
AACTAGCTAGCTATCAAGGTTAGTACGTTCCAAGCTTGGGGGAATTCGCCACCATGGTGAGCAAGGGCGA
GGAGCTGTTCACCGGGGTGGTGCCCATCCTGGTCGAGCTGGACGGCGACGTAAACGGCCACAAGTTCAGC
GTGTCCGGCGAGGGCGAGGGCGATGCCACCTACGGCAAGCTGACCCTGAAGTTCATCTGCACCACCGGCA
AGCTGCCCGTGCCCTGGCCCACCCTCGTGACCACCCTGACCTACGGCGTGCAGTGCTTCAGCCGCTACCC
CGACCACATGAAGCAGCACGACTTCTTCAAGTCCGCCATGCCCGAAGGCTACGTCCAGGAGCGCACCATC
TTCTTCAAGGACGACGGCAACTACAAGACCCGCGCCGAGGTGAAGTTCGAGGGCGACACCCTGGTGAACC
GCATCGAGCTGAAGGGCATCGACTTCAAGGAGGACGGCAACATCCTGGGGCACAAGCTGGAGTACAACTA
CAACAGCCACAACGTCTATATCATGGCCGACAAGCAGAAGAACGGCATCAAGGTGAACTTCAAGATCCGC
CACAACATCGAGGACGGCAGCGTGCAGCTCGCCGACCACTACCAGCAGAACACCCCCATCGGCGACGGCC
CCGTGCTGCTGCCCGACAACCACTACCTGAGCACCCAGTCCGCCCTGAGCAAAGACCCCAACGAGAAGCG
CGATCACATG
